Addgene plasmid #220591: MigR1 GFP Mouse PHGDH
Purpose: Retroviral mammalian expression vector with GFP for overexpression of mouse PHGDH
Depositing lab: Russell Jones. Depositing organization: McGill University.
Backbone
  Vector backbone: MigR1 GFP
  Backbone manufacturer: Warren Pear (Addgene plasmid # 27490)
  Vector type: Retroviral
  Selectable markers: GFP
Growth in bacteria
  Bacterial resistance: Ampicillin, 100 μg/mL
  Growth temperature: 37°C
  Growth strain: NEB Stable
  Copy number: High Copy
Gene/Insert
  Gene/Insert name: Ms PHGDH
  Species: M. musculus (mouse)
  Insert size (bp): 1871
  Entrez Gene: Phgdh (a.k.a. 3-PGDH, 3PGDH, 4930479N23, A10, PGAD, PGD, PGDH, SERA)
  Cloning method: Restriction Enzyme; 5′ cloning site HpaI (unknown if destroyed); 3′ cloning site HpaI (unknown if destroyed)
  Sequencing primers: 5′ GTC GTT AAC CCACC ATGGCCTTCGCAAATCTGCGCAAAG; 3′ gac gtt aac tca gaa gca gaa ctg gaa agc
Terms and licenses: Academic/Nonprofit Terms; Industry Terms: Not Available to Industry
How to cite: MigR1 GFP Mouse PHGDH was a gift from Russell Jones (Addgene plasmid # 220591 ; http://n2t.net/addgene:220591 ; RRID:Addgene_220591)
