[The description below was written by a language model from this plasmid's Addgene catalogue record and pLannotate feature annotations shown in this document.]
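Description:
MigR1 GFP Mouse PHGDH is a gammaretroviral mammalian expression vector built on the MigR1 GFP backbone and designed to overexpress mouse phosphoglycerate dehydrogenase (Phgdh) together with a fluorescent marker. The sequenced plasmid is about 8.1 kb and is propagated in E. coli through a high-copy ColE1/pUC-type origin with ampicillin resistance (β-lactamase under its own promoter). The remaining bacterial annotations (lac promoter/operator and fragments of lacI, lacZα, rop, bom and TcR) are non-functional remnants of earlier cloning vectors.

The viral cassette is flanked by 5' and 3' long terminal repeats of murine embryonic stem cell virus. The 5' LTR is followed by the MESV Ψ packaging signal and a truncated MMLV gag segment lacking its start codon, which together promote encapsidation of the genomic RNA when the viral proteins are supplied in trans by a packaging system. No separate internal promoter is annotated, so transcription of the payload is presumably driven by the 5' LTR. The Phgdh insert was cloned into an HpaI site downstream of gag. The record lists a 1,871 bp insert, within which a roughly 1.6 kb coding sequence is annotated. The automated annotation labels this by homology to the human SERA/PHGDH protein, but the catalogue entry specifies the mouse gene. PHGDH catalyses the first step of the phosphorylated serine biosynthesis pathway. An EMCV IRES then directs translation of EGFP from the same bicistronic transcript. There is no drug selection marker for mammalian cells, so transduced cells are identified or sorted by GFP fluorescence, which acts as a proxy for Phgdh expression. The construct suits stable Phgdh overexpression in dividing mammalian cells.
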