Features (pLannotate 1.2.2; 20 found; start..end, strand, type, name):
     12..526     +  LTR            3' LTR: 3' long terminal repeat from murine embryonic stem cell virus
    688..704     -  protein_bind   lac operator: The lac repressor binds to the lac operator to inhibit transcription in E. coli. This inhibition can be relieved by adding lactose or isopropyl-β-D-thiogalactopyranoside (IPTG). lac repressor encoded by lacI
    712..742     -  promoter       lac promoter: promoter for the E. coli lac operon
    757..778     -  protein_bind   CAP binding site: CAP binding activates transcription in the presence of cAMP. E. coli catabolite activator protein
    791..883     -  CDS            lacI (fragment): lac repressor; lacI; The lac repressor binds to the lac operator to inhibit transcription in E. coli. This inhibition can be relieved by adding lactose or isopropyl-β-D-thiogalactopyranoside (IPTG).
   1066..1654    -  rep_origin     ori: high-copy-number ColE1/pMB1/pBR322/pUC origin of replication
   1825..2685    -  CDS            AmpR: β-lactamase; bla; confers resistance to ampicillin, carbenicillin, and related antibiotics
   2686..2790    -  promoter       AmpR promoter: bla
   2885..2920    +  CDS            rop (fragment): Rop protein, which maintains plasmids at low copy number; rop
   3022..3121    +  misc_feature   bom (fragment): basis of mobility region from pBR322
   3127..3276    -  CDS            lacZα (fragment): LacZα fragment of β-galactosidase; lacZ fragment
   3276..3477    -  CDS            TcR (fragment): tetracycline efflux protein; tet; confers resistance to tetracycline
   3478..3576    +  CDS            env (fragment): murine leukemia virus gPr80 envelope polyprotein precursor; env; proteolytically cleaved into gp70SU and p15TM subunits
   3618..4134    +  LTR            5' LTR: 5' long terminal repeat from murine embryonic stem cell virus
   4198..4539    +  misc_feature   MESV Ψ: packaging signal of murine embryonic stem cell virus
   4606..5022    +  CDS            gag (truncated): truncated Moloney murine leukemia virus (MMLV) gag gene lacking the start codon
   5055..6653    +  CDS            PHGDH: SERA_HUMAN - Also known as PGDH3. Experimental evidence at protein level: Swiss-Prot protein existence level 1. Catalyzes the reversible oxidation of 3-phospho-D-glycerate to 3-phosphonooxypyruvate, the first step of the phosphorylated L- serine biosynthesis pathway. Also catalyzes the reversible oxidation of 2-hydroxyglutarate to 2-oxoglutarate and the reversible oxidation of (S)-malate to oxaloacetate. From Homo sapiens (Human).
   6773..7235    +  misc_feature   IRES: internal ribosome entry site (IRES) of the encephalomyocarditis virus (EMCV)
   7249..7968    +  CDS            EGFP: the original enhanced GFP (Yang et al., 1996) mammalian codon-optimized
   7985..8011    +  misc_feature   MCS (fragment): pBluescript multiple cloning site
>Addgene plasmid #220591 | MigR1 GFP Mouse PHGDH | addgene full sequence | sequence record 436554 | Addgene NGS Result
AAAAGGGGGGAATGAAAGACCCCACCTGTAGGTTTGGCAAGCTAGCTTAAGTAACGCCATTTTGCAAGGC
ATGGAAAATACATAACTGAGAATAGAGAAGTTCAGATCAAGGTTAGGAACAGAGAGACAGCAGAATATGG
GCCAAACAGGATATCTGTGGTAAGCAGTTCCTGCCCCGGCTCAGGGCCAAGAACAGATGGTCCCCAGATG
CGGTCCCGCCCTCAGCAGTTTCTAGAGAACCATCAGATGTTTCCAGGGTGCCCCAAGGACCTGAAATGAC
CCTGTGCCTTATTTGAACTAACCAATCAGTTCGCTTCTCGCTTCTGTTCGCGCGCTTCTGCTCCCCGAGC
TCAATAAAAGAGCCCACAACCCCTCACTCGGCGCGCCAGTCCTCCGATAGACTGCGTCGCCCGGGTACCC
GTGTATCCAATAAACCCTCTTGCAGTTGCATCCGACTTGTGGTCTCGCTGTTCCTTGGGAGGGTCTCCTC
TGAGTGATTGACTACCCGTCAGCGGGGGTCTTTCATGGGTAACAGTTTCTTGAAGTTGGAGAACAACATT
CTGAGGGTAGGAGTCGAATATTAAGTAATCCTGACTCAATTAGCCACTGTTTTGAATCCACATACTCCAA
TACTCCTGAAATAGTTCATTATGGACAGCGCAGAAAGAGCTGGGGAGAATTGTGAAATTGTTATCCGCTC
ACAATTCCACACAACATACGAGCCGGAAGCATAAAGTGTAAAGCCTGGGGTGCCTAATGAGTGAGCTAAC
TCACATTAATTGCGTTGCGCTCACTGCCCGCTTTCCAGTCGGGAAACCTGTCGTGCCAGCTGCATTAATG
AATCGGCCAACGCGCGGGGAGAGGCGGTTTGCGTATTGGGCGCTCTTCCGCTTCCTCGCTCACTGACTCG
CTGCGCTCGGTCGTTCGGCTGCGGCGAGCGGTATCAGCTCACTCAAAGGCGGTAATACGGTTATCCACAG
AATCAGGGGATAACGCAGGAAAGAACATGTGAGCAAAAGGCCAGCAAAAGGCCAGGAACCGTAAAAAGGC
CGCGTTGCTGGCGTTTTTCCATAGGCTCCGCCCCCCTGACGAGCATCACAAAAATCGACGCTCAAGTCAG
AGGTGGCGAAACCCGACAGGACTATAAAGATACCAGGCGTTTCCCCCTGGAAGCTCCCTCGTGCGCTCTC
CTGTTCCGACCCTGCCGCTTACCGGATACCTGTCCGCCTTTCTCCCTTCGGGAAGCGTGGCGCTTTCTCA
TAGCTCACGCTGTAGGTATCTCAGTTCGGTGTAGGTCGTTCGCTCCAAGCTGGGCTGTGTGCACGAACCC
CCCGTTCAGCCCGACCGCTGCGCCTTATCCGGTAACTATCGTCTTGAGTCCAACCCGGTAAGACACGACT
TATCGCCACTGGCAGCAGCCACTGGTAACAGGATTAGCAGAGCGAGGTATGTAGGCGGTGCTACAGAGTT
CTTGAAGTGGTGGCCTAACTACGGCTACACTAGAAGAACAGTATTTGGTATCTGCGCTCTGCTGAAGCCA
GTTACCTTCGGAAAAAGAGTTGGTAGCTCTTGATCCGGCAAACAAACCACCGCTGGTAGCGGTGGTTTTT
TTGTTTGCAAGCAGCAGATTACGCGCAGAAAAAAAGGATCTCAAGAAGATCCTTTGATCTTTTCTACGGG
GTCTGACGCTCAGTGGAACGAAAACTCACGTTAAGGGATTTTGGTCATGAGATTATCAAAAAGGATCTTC
ACCTAGATCCTTTTAAATTAAAAATGAAGTTTTAAATCAATCTAAAGTATATATGAGTAAACTTGGTCTG
ACAGTTACCAATGCTTAATCAGTGAGGCACCTATCTCAGCGATCTGTCTATTTCGTTCATCCATAGTTGC
CTGACTCCCCGTCGTGTAGATAACTACGATACGGGAGGGCTTACCATCTGGCCCCAGTGCTGCAATGATA
CCGCGAGACCCACGCTCACCGGCTCCAGATTTATCAGCAATAAACCAGCCAGCCGGAAGGGCCGAGCGCA
GAAGTGGTCCTGCAACTTTATCCGCCTCCATCCAGTCTATTAATTGTTGCCGGGAAGCTAGAGTAAGTAG
TTCGCCAGTTAATAGTTTGCGCAACGTTGTTGCCATTGCTACAGGCATCGTGGTGTCACGCTCGTCGTTT
GGTATGGCTTCATTCAGCTCCGGTTCCCAACGATCAAGGCGAGTTACATGATCCCCCATGTTGTGCAAAA
AAGCGGTTAGCTCCTTCGGTCCTCCGATCGTTGTCAGAAGTAAGTTGGCCGCAGTGTTATCACTCATGGT
TATGGCAGCACTGCATAATTCTCTTACTGTCATGCCATCCGTAAGATGCTTTTCTGTGACTGGTGAGTAC
TCAACCAAGTCATTCTGAGAATAGTGTATGCGGCGACCGAGTTGCTCTTGCCCGGCGTCAATACGGGATA
ATACCGCGCCACATAGCAGAACTTTAAAAGTGCTCATCATTGGAAAACGTTCTTCGGGGCGAAAACTCTC
AAGGATCTTACCGCTGTTGAGATCCAGTTCGATGTAACCCACTCGTGCACCCAACTGATCTTCAGCATCT
TTTACTTTCACCAGCGTTTCTGGGTGAGCAAAAACAGGAAGGCAAAATGCCGCAAAAAAGGGAATAAGGG
CGACACGGAAATGTTGAATACTCATACTCTTCCTTTTTCAATATTATTGAAGCATTTATCAGGGTTATTG
TCTCATGAGCGGATACATATTTGAATGTATTTAGAAAAATAAACAAATAGGGGTTCCGCGCACATTTCCC
CGAAAAGTGCCACCTGACGTCTAAGAAACCATTATTATCATGACATTAACCTATAAAAATAGGCGTATCA
CGAGGCCCTTTCGTCTCGCGCGTTTCGGTGATGACGGTGAAAACCTCTGACACATGCAGCTCCCGGAGAC
GGTCACAGCTTGTCTGTAAGCGGATGCCGGGAGCAGACAAGCCCGTCAGGGCGCGTCAGCGGGTGTTGGC
GGGTGTCGGGGCTGGCTTAACTATGCGGCATCAGAGCAGATTGTACTGAGAGTGCACCATATGCGGTGTG
AAATACCGCACAGATGCGTAAGGAGAAAATACCGCATCAGGCGCCATTCGCCATTCAGGCTGCGCAACTG
TTGGGAAGGGCGATCGGTGCGGGCCTCTTCGCTATTACGCCAGCTGGCGAAAGGGGGATGTGCTGCAAGG
CGATTAAGTTGGGTAACGCCAGGGTTTTCCCAGTCACGACGTTGTAAAACGACGGCGCAAGGAATGGTGC
ATGCAAGGAGATGGCGCCCAACAGTCCCCCGGCCACGGGGCCTGCCACCATACCCACGCCGAAACAAGCG
CTCATGAGCCCGAAGTGGCGAGCCCGATCTTCCCCATCGGTGATGTCGGCGATATAGGCGCCAGCAACCG
CACCTGTGGCGCCGGTGATGCCGGCCACGATGCGTCCGGCGTAGAGGCGATTAGTCCAATTTGTTAAAGA
CAGGATATCAGTGGTCCAGGCTCTAGTTTTGACTCAACAATATCACCAGCTGAAGCCTATAGAGTACGAG
CCATAGATAAAATAAAAGATTTTATTTAGTCTCCAGAAAAAGGGGGGAATGAAAGACCCCACCTGTAGGT
TTGGCAAGCTAGCTTAAGTAACGCCATTTTGCAAGGCATGGAAAATACATAACTGAGAATAGAGAAGTTC
AGATCAAGGTTAGGAACAGAGAGACAGCAGAATATGGGCCAAACAGGATATCTGTGGTAAGCAGTTCCTG
CCCCGGCTCAGGGCCAAGAACAGATGGTCCCCAGATGCGGTCCCGCCCTCAGCAGTTTCTAGAGAACCAT
CAGATGTTTCCAGGGTGCCCCAAGGACCTGAAATGACCCTGTGCCTTATTTGAACTAACCAATCAGTTCG
CTTCTCGCTTCTGTTCGCGCGCTTCTGCTCCCCGAGCTCAATAAAAGAGCCCACAACCCCTCACTCGGCG
CGCCAGTCCTCCGATAGACTGCGTCGCCCGGGTACCCGTATTCCCAATAAAGCCTCTTGCTGTTTGCATC
CGAATCGTGGACTCGCTGATCCTTGGGAGGGTCTCCTCAGATTGATTGACTGCCCACCTCGGGGGTCTTT
CATTTGGAGGTTCCACCGAGATTTGGAGACCCCTGCCCAGGGACCACCGACCCCCCCGCCGGGAGGTAAG
CTGGCCAGCGGTCGTTTCGTGTCTGTCTCTGTCTTTGTGCGTGTTTGTGCCGGCATCTAATGTTTGCGCC
TGCGTCTGTACTAGTTAGCTAACTAGCTCTGTATCTGGCGGACCCGTGGTGGAACTGACGAGTTCTGAAC
ACCCGGCCGCAACCCTGGGAGACGTCCCAGGGACTTTGGGGGCCGTTTTTGTGGCCCGACCTGAGGAAGG
GAGTCGATGTGGAATCCGACCCCGTCAGGATATGTGGTTCTGGTAGGAGACGAGAACCTAAAACAGTTCC
CGCCTCCGTCTGAATTTTTGCTTTCGGTTTGGAACCGAAGCCGCGCGTCTTGTCTGCTGCAGCGCTGCAG
CATCGTTCTGTGTTGTCTCTGTCTGACTGTGTTTCTGTATTTGTCTGAAAATTAGGGCCAGACTGTTACC
ACTCCCTTAAGTTTGACCTTAGGTCACTGGAAAGATGTCGAGCGGATCGCTCACAACCAGTCGGTAGATG
TCAAGAAGAGACGTTGGGTTACCTTCTGCTCTGCAGAATGGCCAACCTTTAACGTCGGATGGCCGCGAGA
CGGCACCTTTAACCGAGACCTCATCACCCAGGTTAAGATCAAGGTCTTTTCACCTGGCCCGCATGGACAC
CCAGACCAGGTCCCCTACATCGTGACCTGGGAAGCCTTGGCTTTTGACCCCCCTCCCTGGGTCAAGCCCT
TTGTACACCCTAAGCCTCCGCCTCCTCTTCCTCCATCCGCCCCGTCTCTCCCCCTTGAACCTCCTCGTTC
GACCCCGCCTCGATCCTCCCTTTATCCAGCCCTCACTCCTTCTCTAGGCGCCGGAATTAGATCTCTCGAG
GTTAGCTTGCCACCATGGCTTTTGCAAATCTGCGGAAAGTGCTCATCAGTGACAGCCTGGACCCTTGCTG
CCGGAAGATCTTGCAAGATGGAGGGCTGCAGGTGGTGGAAAAGCAGAACCTTAGCAAAGAGGAGCTGATA
GCGGAGCTGCAGGACTGTGAAGGCCTTATTGTTCGCTCTGCCACCAAGGTGACCGCTGATGTCATCAACG
CAGCTGAGAAACTCCAGGTGGTGGGCAGGGCTGGCACAGGTGTGGACAATGTGGATCTGGAGGCCGCAAC
AAGGAAGGGCATCTTGGTTATGAACACCCCCAATGGGAACAGCCTCAGTGCCGCAGAACTCACTTGTGGA
ATGATCATGTGCCTGGCCAGGCAGATTCCCCAGGCGACGGCTTCGATGAAGGACGGCAAATGGGAGCGGA
AGAAGTTCATGGGAACAGAGCTGAATGGAAAGACCCTGGGAATTCTTGGCCTGGGCAGGATTGGGAGAGA
GGTAGCTACCCGGATGCAGTCCTTTGGGATGAAGACTATAGGGTATGACCCCATCATTTCCCCAGAGGTC
TCGGCCTCCTTTGGTGTTCAGCAGCTGCCCCTGGAGGAGATCTGGCCTCTCTGTGATTTCATCACTGTGC
ACACTCCTCTCCTGCCCTCCACGACAGGCTTGCTGAATGACAACACCTTTGCCCAGTGCAAGAAGGGGGT
GCGTGTGGTGAACTGTGCCCGTGGAGGGATCGTGGACGAAGGCGCCCTGCTCCGGGCCCTGCAGTCTGGC
CAGTGTGCCGGGGCTGCACTGGACGTGTTTACGGAAGAGCCGCCACGGGACCGGGCCTTGGTGGACCATG
AGAATGTCATCAGCTGTCCCCACCTGGGTGCCAGCACCAAGGAGGCTCAGAGCCGCTGTGGGGAGGAAAT
TGCTGTTCAGTTCGTGGACATGGTGAAGGGGAAATCTCTCACGGGGGTTGTGAATGCCCAGGCCCTTACC
AGTGCCTTCTCTCCACACACCAAGCCTTGGATTGGTCTGGCAGAAGCTCTGGGGACACTGATGCGAGCCT
GGGCTGGGTCCCCCAAAGGGACCATCCAGGTGATAACACAGGGAACATCCCTGAAGAATGCTGGGAACTG
CCTAAGCCCCGCAGTCATTGTCGGCCTCCTGAAAGAGGCTTCCAAGCAGGCGGATGTGAACTTGGTGAAC
GCTAAGCTGCTGGTGAAAGAGGCTGGCCTCAATGTCACCACCTCCCACAGCCCTGCTGCACCAGGGGAGC
AAGGCTTCGGGGAATGCCTCCTGGCCGTGGCCCTGGCAGGCGCCCCTTACCAGGCTGTGGGCTTGGTCCA
AGGCACTACACCTGTACTGCAGGGGCTCAATGGAGCTGTCTTCAGGCCAGAAGTGCCTCTCCGCAGGGAC
CTGCCCCTGCTCCTATTCCGGACTCAGACCTCTGACCCTGCAATGCTGCCTACCATGATTGGCCTCCTGG
CAGAGGCAGGCGTGCGGCTGCTGTCCTACCAGACTTCACTGGTGTCAGATGGGGAGACCTGGCACGTCAT
GGGCATCTCCTCCTTGCTGCCCAGCCTGGAAGCGTGGAAGCAGCATGTGACTGAAGCCTTCCAGTTCCAC
TTCTAAATCGAACGAATTCCGCCCCCCCCCCCTAACGTTACTGGCCGAAGCCGCTTGGAATAAGGCCGGT
GTGCGTTTGTCTATATGTTATTTTCCACCATATTGCCGTCTTTTGGCAATGTGAGGGCCCGGAAACCTGG
CCCTGTCTTCTTGACGAGCATTCCTAGGGGTCTTTCCCCTCTCGCCAAAGGAATGCAAGGTCTGTTGAAT
GTCGTGAAGGAAGCAGTTCCTCTGGAAGCTTCTTGAAGACAAACAACGTCTGTAGCGACCCTTTGCAGGC
AGCGGAACCCCCCACCTGGCGACAGGTGCCTCTGCGGCCAAAAGCCACGTGTATAAGATACACCTGCAAA
GGCGGCACAACCCCAGTGCCACGTTGTGAGTTGGATAGTTGTGGAAAGAGTCAAATGGCTCTCCTCAAGC
GTATTCAACAAGGGGCTGAAGGATGCCCAGAAGGTACCCCATTGTATGGGATCTGATCTGGGGCCTCGGT
GCACATGCTTTACATGTGTTTAGTCGAGGTTAAAAAAACGTCTAGGCCCCCCGAACCACGGGGACGTGGT
TTTCCTTTGAAAAACACGATGATAATATGGCCACAACCATGGTGAGCAAGGGCGAGGAGCTGTTCACCGG
GGTGGTGCCCATCCTGGTCGAGCTGGACGGCGACGTAAACGGCCACAAGTTCAGCGTGTCTGGCGAGGGC
GAGGGCGATGCCACCTACGGCAAGCTGACCCTGAAGTTCATCTGCACCACCGGCAAGCTGCCCGTGCCCT
GGCCCACCCTCGTGACCACCCTGACCTACGGCGTGCAGTGCTTCAGCCGCTACCCCGACCACATGAAGCA
GCACGACTTCTTCAAGTCCGCCATGCCCGAAGGCTACGTCCAGGAGCGCACCATCTTCTTCAAGGACGAC
GGCAACTACAAGACCCGCGCCGAGGTGAAGTTCGAGGGCGACACCCTGGTGAACCGCATCGAGCTGAAGG
GCATCGACTTCAAGGAGGACGGCAACATCCTGGGGCACAAGCTGGAGTACAACTACAACAGCCACAACGT
CTATATCATGGCCGACAAGCAGAAGAACGGCATCAAGGCGAACTTCAAGATCCGCCACAACATCGAGGAC
GGCAGCGTGCAGCTCGCCGACCACTACCAGCAGAACACCCCCATCGGCGACGGCCCCGTGCTGCTGCCCG
ACAACCACTACCTGAGCACCCAGTCCGCCCTGAGCAAAGACCCCAACGAGAAGCGCGATCACATGGTCCT
GCTGGAGTTCGTGACCGCCGCCGGGATCACTCTCGGCATGGACGAGCTGTACAAGTAATGAATTAATTAA
GAATTATCAAGCTTATCGATACCGTCGACCTGCAGCCAAGCTTATCGATAAAATAAAAGATTTTATTTAG
TCTCCAGA
